>Addgene plasmid #226900 | pAM256 | addgene full sequence | sequence record 451048 | Addgene NGS Result
AATTCTCATGTTAGTCATGCCCCGCGCCCACCGGAAGGAGCTGACTGGGTTGAAGGCTCTCAAGGGCATC
GGTCGAGATCCCGGTGCCTAATGAGTGAGCTAACTTACATTAATTGCGTTGCGCTCACTGCCCGCTTTCC
AGTCGGGAAACCTGTCGTGCCAGCTGCATTAATGAATCGGCCAACGCGCGGGGAGAGGCGGTTTGCGTAT
TGGGCGCCAGGGTGGTTTTTCTTTTCACCAGTGAGACGGGCAACAGCTGATTGCCCTTCACCGCCTGGCC
CTGAGAGAGTTGCAGCAAGCGGTCCACGCTGGTTTGCCCCAGCAGGCGAAAATCCTGTTTGATGGTGGTT
AACGGCGGGATATAACATGAGCTGTCTTCGGTATCGTCGTATCCCACTACCGAGATGTCCGCACCAACGC
GCAGCCCGGACTCGGTAATGGCGCGCATTGCGCCCAGCGCCATCTGATCGTTGGCAACCAGCATCGCAGT
GGGAACGATGCCCTCATTCAGCATTTGCATGGTTTGTTGAAAACCGGACATGGCACTCCAGTCGCCTTCC
CGTTCCGCTATCGGCTGAATTTGATTGCGAGTGAGATATTTATGCCAGCCAGCCAGACGCAGACGCGCCG
AGACAGAACTTAATGGGCCCGCTAACAGCGCGATTTGCTGGTGACCCAATGCGACCAGATGCTCCACGCC
CAGTCGCGTACCGTCTTCATGGGAGAAAATAATACTGTTGATGGGTGTCTGGTCAGAGACATCAAGAAAT
AACGCCGGAACATTAGTGCAGGCAGCTTCCACAGCAATGGCATCCTGGTCATCCAGCGGATAGTTAATGA
TCAGCCCACTGACGCGTTGCGCGAGAAGATTGTGCACCGCCGCTTTACAGGCTTCGACGCCGCTTCGTTC
TACCATCGACACCACCACGCTGGCACCCAGTTGATCGGCGCGAGATTTAATCGCCGCGACAATTTGCGAC
GGCGCGTGCAGGGCCAGACTGGAGGTGGCAACGCCAATCAGCAACGACTGTTTGCCCGCCAGTTGTTGTG
CCACGCGGTTGGGAATGTAATTCAGCTCCGCCATCGCCGCTTCCACTTTTTCCCGCGTTTTCGCAGAAAC
GTGGCTGGCCTGGTTCACCACGCGGGAAACGGTCTGATAAGAGACACCGGCATACTCTGCGACATCGTAT
AACGTTACTGGTTTCACATTCACCACCCTGAATTGACTCTCTTCCGGGCGCTATCATGCCATACCGCGAA
AGGTTTTGCGCCATTCGATGGTGTCCGGGATCTCGACGCTCTCCCTTATGCGACTCCTGCATTAGGAAAT
TAATACGACTCACTATAGGGGAATTGTGAGCGGATAACAATTCCCCTGTAGAAATAATTTTGTTTAACTT
TAATAAGGAGATATACCATGAGTGCGATTAAGCCAGACATGAAGATCAAACTCCGTATGGAAGGCAACGT
AAACGGGCACCACTTTGTGATCGACGGAGATGGTACAGGCAAGCCTTTTGAGGGAAAACAGAGTATGGAT
CTTGAAGTCAAAGAGGGCGGACCTCTGCCTTTTGCCTTTGATATCCTGACCACTGCATTCCATTACGGCA
ACAGGGTATTCGCCAAATATCCAGACAACATACAAGACTATTTTAAGCAGTCGTTTCCTAAGGGGTATTC
GTGGGAACGAAGCTTGACTTTCGAAGACGGGGGCATTTGCAACGCCAGAAACGACATAACAATGGAAGGG
GACACTTTCTATAATAAAGTTCGATTTTATGGTACCAACTTTCCCGCCAATGGTCCAGTTATGCAGAAGA
AGACGCTGAAATGGGAGCCCTCCACTGAGAAAATGTATGTGCGTGATGGAGTGCTGACGGGTGATATTGA
GATGGCTTTGTTGCTTGAAGGAAATGCCCATTACCGATGTGACTTCAGAACTACTTACAAAGCTAAGGAG
AAGGGTGTCAAGTTACCAGGCGCCCACTTTGTGGACCACTGCATTGAGATTTTAAGCCATGACAAAGATT
ACAACAAGGTTAAGCTGTATGAGCATGCTGTTGCTCATTCTGGATTGCCTGACAATGCCAGACGAGGGTC
CATGCTCGAGATGAGCGATCAAGAAGCGAAACCGAGCACCGAAGACCTGGGCGACAAGAAGGAAGGCGAA
TACATCAAGCTGAAAGTTATTGGTCAAGACAGCAGCGAAATCCACTTCAAGGTGAAAATGACCACCCACC
TGAAGAAACTGAAAGAGAGCTACTGCCAGCGTCAAGGTGTTCCGATGAACAGCCTGCGTTTCCTGTTTGA
AGGCCAGCGTATCGCGGACAACCACACCCCGAAGGAGCTGGGTATGGAGGAAGAGGATGTGATTGAAGTT
TATCAGGAGCAAACCGGTGGCCACAGCACCGTGATGGCTGCAAGTGAGATAATGAACAATCTGCCTATGC
ATTCCCTCGATTCTTCTCTAAGGGATTTACTTAACGATGACTTATTCATTGAAAGTGATGAATCGACCAA
GTCGGTAAATGATCAGAGGAGTGAAGTATTTCAAGAATGTGTGAACCTTTTCATAAAAAGAGATATCAAG
GATTGCCTAGAAAAAATGTCTGAGGTTGGATTTATTGATATTACCGTTTTCAAGTCCAACCCTATGATAT
TAGATTTATTTGTCAGCGCCTGTGATATTATGCCCAGCTTTACCAAATTAGGTTTAACACTGCAGAGTGA
GATTTTGAATATTTTCACGTTAGATACCCCTCAATGTATTGAGACAAGAAAAATTATTCTCGGTGACCTC
AGTAAACTTTTGGTCATCAATAAATTCTTTCGATGCTGTATCAAGGTTATTCAGTTTAACTTAACTGATC
ACACCGAACAAGAAGAAAAAACTCTGGAGCTTGAATCCATAATGAGTGATTTCATTTTCGTATACATAAC
GAAAATGAGGACAACTATAGATGTAGTTGGCTTACAAGAATTAATCGAGATATTCATCTTTCAGGTGAAG
GTAAAACTGCATCATAAAAAACCCTCACCGAATATGTATTGGGCGCTTTGCAAAACATTACCTAAGTTAT
CTCCAACCCTAAAGGGCCTTTACTTATCTAAAGATGTTTCCATAGAGGATGCTATTCTGAACTCAATAGA
TAATAAAATACAAAAAGATAAGGCGAAGTCTAAAGGTAAACAAAGAGGAGTGAAACAGAAAATACACCAT
TTTCACGAGCCTATGTTACACAATAGTAGTGAAGAACAGGTTAAGGTTGAGGATGCGTTTAATCAACGCA
CCTCTACTGATAGTAGACTCCAGAGTACTGGAACGGCGCCCCGTAAAAAACTGGAAGTCCTGTTCCAAGG
TCCGGGCAGCAGCGATTATAAGGATGACGATGACAAGCATCACCATCATCACCACTGATTAATTAACCTA
GGCTGCTGCCACCGCTGAGCAATAACTAGCATAACCCCTTGGGGCCTCTAAACGGGTCTTGAGGGGTTTT
TTGCTGAAACCTCAGGCATTTGAGAAGCACACGGTCACACTGCTTCCGGTAGTCAATAAACCGGTAAACC
AGCAATAGACATAAGCGGCTATTTAACGACCCTGCCCTGAACCGACGACCGGGTCGAATTTGCTTTCGAA
TTTCTGCCATTCATCCGCTTATTATCACTTATTCAGGCGTAGCAACCAGGCGTTTAAGGGCACCAATAAC
TGCCTTAAAAAAATTACGCCCCGCCCTGCCACTCATCGCAGTACTGTTGTAATTCATTAAGCATTCTGCC
GACATGGAAGCCATCACAAACGGCATGATGAACCTGAATCGCCAGCGGCATCAGCACCTTGTCGCCTTGC
GTATAATATTTGCCCATAGTGAAAACGGGGGCGAAGAAGTTGTCCATATTGGCCACGTTTAAATCAAAAC
TGGTGAAACTCACCCAGGGATTGGCTGAGACGAAAAACATATTCTCAATAAACCCTTTAGGGAAATAGGC
CAGGTTTTCACCGTAACACGCCACATCTTGCGAATATATGTGTAGAAACTGCCGGAAATCGTCGTGGTAT
TCACTCCAGAGCGATGAAAACGTTTCAGTTTGCTCATGGAAAACGGTGTAACAAGGGTGAACACTATCCC
ATATCACCAGCTCACCGTCTTTCATTGCCATACGGAACTCCGGATGAGCATTCATCAGGCGGGCAAGAAT
GTGAATAAAGGCCGGATAAAACTTGTGCTTATTTTTCTTTACGGTCTTTAAAAAGGCCGTAATATCCAGC
TGAACGGTCTGGTTATAGGTACATTGAGCAACTGACTGAAATGCCTCAAAATGTTCTTTACGATGCCATT
GGGATATATCAACGGTGGTATATCCAGTGATTTTTTTCTCCATTTTAGCTTCCTTAGCTCCTGAAAATCT
CGATAACTCAAAAAATACGCCCGGTAGTGATCTTATTTCATTATGGTGAAAGTTGGAACCTCTTACGTGC
CGATCAACGTCTCATTTTCGCCAAAAGTTGGCCCAGGGCTTCCCGGTATCAACAGGGACACCAGGATTTA
TTTATTCTGCGAAGTGATCTTCCGTCACAGGTATTTATTCGGCGCAAAGTGCGTCGGGTGATGCTGCCAA
CTTACTGATTTAGTGTATGATGGTGTTTTTGAGGTGCTCCAGTGGCTTCTGTTTCTATCAGCTGTCCCTC
CTGTTCAGCTACTGACGGGGTGGTGCGTAACGGCAAAAGCACCGCCGGACATCAGCGCTAGCGGAGTGTA
TACTGGCTTACTATGTTGGCACTGATGAGGGTGTCAGTGAAGTGCTTCATGTGGCAGGAGAAAAAAGGCT
GCACCGGTGCGTCAGCAGAATATGTGATACAGGATATATTCCGCTTCCTCGCTCACTGACTCGCTACGCT
CGGTCGTTCGACTGCGGCGAGCGGAAATGGCTTACGAACGGGGCGGAGATTTCCTGGAAGATGCCAGGAA
GATACTTAACAGGGAAGTGAGAGGGCCGCGGCAAAGCCGTTTTTCCATAGGCTCCGCCCCCCTGACAAGC
ATCACGAAATCTGACGCTCAAATCAGTGGTGGCGAAACCCGACAGGACTATAAAGATACCAGGCGTTTCC
CCCTGGCGGCTCCCTCGTGCGCTCTCCTGTTCCTGCCTTTCGGTTTACCGGTGTCATTCCGCTGTTATGG
CCGCGTTTGTCTCATTCCACGCCTGACACTCAGTTCCGGGTAGGCAGTTCGCTCCAAGCTGGACTGTATG
CACGAACCCCCCGTTCAGTCCGACCGCTGCGCCTTATCCGGTAACTATCGTCTTGAGTCCAACCCGGAAA
GACATGCAAAAGCACCACTGGCAGCAGCCACTGGTAATTGATTTAGAGGAGTTAGTCTTGAAGTCATGCG
CCGGTTAAGGCTAAACTGAAAGGACAAGTTTTGGTGACTGCGCTCCTCCAAGCCAGTTACCTCGGTTCAA
AGAGTTGGTAGCTCAGAGAACCTTCGAAAAACCGCCCTGCAAGGCGGTTTTTTCGTTTTCAGAGCAAGAG
ATTACGCGCAGACCAAAACGATCTCAAGAAGATCATCTTATTAATCAGATAAAATATTTCTAGATTTCAG
TGCAATTTATCTCTTCAAATGTAGCACCTGAAGTCAGCCCCATACGATATAAGTTGT
Features (pLannotate 1.2.2; 19 found; start..end, strand, type, name):
     12..76      -  CDS            TcR (fragment): tetracycline efflux protein; tet; confers resistance to tetracycline
     91..112     -  protein_bind   CAP binding site: CAP binding activates transcription in the presence of cAMP. E. coli catabolite activator protein
    125..1207    -  CDS            lacI: lac repressor; lacI; The lac repressor binds to the lac operator to inhibit transcription in E. coli. This inhibition can be relieved by adding lactose or isopropyl-β-D-thiogalactopyranoside (IPTG).
   1208..1285    -  promoter       lacI promoter: lacI
   1293..1328    -  CDS            TcR (fragment): tetracycline efflux protein; tet; confers resistance to tetracycline
   1331..1349    +  promoter       T7 promoter: promoter for bacteriophage T7 RNA polymerase
   1350..1374    +  protein_bind   lac operator: The lac repressor binds to the lac operator to inhibit transcription in E. coli. This inhibition can be relieved by adding lactose or isopropyl-β-D-thiogalactopyranoside (IPTG). lac repressor encoded by lacI
   1389..1411    +  RBS            RBS: efficient ribosome binding site from bacteriophage T7 gene 10 (Olins and Rangwala, 1989)
   1418..2095    +  CDS            mEos3.2: mEos3.2 is a photoconvertible green/yellow fluorescent protein published in 2012, derived from Lobophyllia hemprichii. It is reported to be a rapidly-maturing monomer with moderate acid sensitivity.
   2111..2413    +  CDS            SUMO1: SUMO1_HUMAN - Also known as SMT3C, SMT3H3, UBL1. Experimental evidence at protein level: Swiss-Prot protein existence level 1. Ubiquitin-like protein that can be covalently attached to proteins as a monomer or a lysine-linked polymer. Covalent attachment via an isopeptide bond to its substrates requires prior activation by the E1 complex SAE1-SAE2 and linkage to the E2 enzyme UBE2I, and can be promoted by E3 ligases such as PIAS1-4, RANBP2 or CBX4. This post- translational modification on lysine residues of proteins plays a crucial role in a number of cellular processes such as nuclear transpo
   2414..3340    +  CDS            PEX15 (fragment): PEX15_YEAST - Also known as PAS21. Experimental evidence at protein level: Swiss-Prot protein existence level 1. Essential for the biogenesis of peroxisomes. Has a role in anchoring PEX6 onto the peroxisomal membrane. From Saccharomyces cerevisiae (strain ATCC 204508 / S288c) (Baker's yeast).
   3380..3397    +  CDS            3xFLAG (fragment): three tandem FLAG® epitope tags, followed by an enterokinase cleavage site
   3431..3448    +  CDS            SET1 (fragment): solubility-enhancement tag derived from T7 phage gene 10B
   3456..3503    +  terminator     T7 terminator: transcription terminator for bacteriophage T7 RNA polymerase
   3727..4383    -  CDS            cat: CAT_ECOLX - Experimental evidence at protein level: Swiss-Prot protein existence level 1. This enzyme is an effector of chloramphenicol resistance in bacteria. From Escherichia coli. This protein is used as a marker in many commonly used cloning vectors, such as pACYC184.
   4384..4486    -  promoter       cat promoter: promoter of the E. coli cat gene encoding chloramphenicol acetyltransferase
   4607..4750    +  mobile_element IS1 (fragment): prokaryotic transposable element IS1
   4869..4924    -  rep_origin     RSF ori (fragment): Plasmids containing the RSF 1030 origin of replication can be propagated in E. coli cells that contain additional plasmids with compatible origins.
   5012..5557    -  rep_origin     p15A ori: Plasmids containing the medium-copy-number p15A origin of replication can be propagated in E. coli cells that contain a second plasmid with the ColE1 origin.
