[The description below was written by a language model from this plasmid's Addgene catalogue record and pLannotate feature annotations shown in this document.]
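Description:
pAM256 is a bacterial expression plasmid built on the pACYCDuet backbone, about 5.7 kb in the sequenced record. It replicates from the p15A origin, which is compatible with ColE1-type plasmids in the same E. coli cell, and it is selected with chloramphenicol through the cat gene and its native promoter. The catalogue lists the plasmid as high copy, whereas p15A is generally regarded as a lower- to medium-copy origin. The backbone also carries lacI with its own promoter. Short matches to TcR, IS1 and the RSF origin in the annotation appear to be backbone remnants or partial hits rather than functional elements.

The payload is a single open reading frame driven by a T7 promoter with an adjacent lac operator and the phage T7 gene 10 ribosome binding site, ending at a T7 terminator. Expression therefore requires a host supplying T7 RNA polymerase and is inducible with IPTG. The encoded fusion begins with the photoconvertible green-to-red fluorescent protein mEos3.2, followed by a GS linker, human SUMO1 residues 3–103, and residues 1–309 of the Saccharomyces cerevisiae peroxin Pex15. According to the catalogue entry, the C-terminal end then carries a PSP element (probably a PreScission protease site, though the record does not expand the abbreviation), a GSS linker, a FLAG epitope and a 6xHis tag for detection and affinity purification. The feature table picks up the FLAG sequence as a partial 3xFLAG hit, and the short "SET1" match just before the terminator is probably an incidental hit.

The associated publication concerns the translocase and unfoldase activity of the AAA+ ATPase Msp1, so this construct most likely produces a recombinant fluorescent model substrate bearing folded domains for such in vitro assays, although the record does not state this use explicitly.
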