Addgene plasmid #226900: pAM256
Purpose: mEOS3.2-GS-SUMO-1(3-103)-Pex15(1-309)-PSP-GSS-FLAG-6xHis
Depositing lab: Andreas Martin. Depositing organization: University of California, Berkeley. Publication: The AAA+ ATPase Msp1 is a processive protein translocase with robust unfoldase activity. Castanzo DT, LaFrance B, Martin A. Proc Natl Acad Sci U S A. 2020 Jun 30;117(26):14970-14977. doi: 10.1073/pnas.1920109117. Epub 2020 Jun 15. PubMed 32541053.
Backbone
  Vector backbone: pACYCDuet
  Vector type: Bacterial Expression
Growth in bacteria
  Bacterial resistance: Chloramphenicol, 25 μg/mL
  Growth temperature: 37°C
  Growth strain: DH5alpha
  Copy number: High Copy
Gene/Insert
  Gene/Insert name: mEOS3.2
  Promoter: T7
  Tag / fusion protein: GS-SUMO-1(3-103)-Pex15(1-309)-PSP-GSS-FLAG-6xHis (C terminal on insert)
  Cloning method: Unknown
  Sequencing primers: 5′ T7
Terms and licenses: Academic/Nonprofit Terms; Industry Terms: Not Available to Industry
How to cite: pAM256 was a gift from Andreas Martin (Addgene plasmid # 226900 ; http://n2t.net/addgene:226900 ; RRID:Addgene_226900)
